>Addgene plasmid #27987 | 5.2 kB VEGF-luc | addgene partial sequence | sequence record 46747 | LucNrev 5'-CCTTATGCAGTTGCTCTCC-3'
CCTTTCTTTATGTTTTTGGCGTCTTCCATTTTACCAACAGTACCGGAATGCCAAGCTTACTTAGATCTCG
AGCTAGCACGCGTAAGAGCTCGGTACCTCCCGGGCCGGGGCCTGGGGCGCGCGCGCGGCTGGAGCACTGT
CTGCGCACACGGCCGCCTCACCCGTCCATGAGCTCGGCTCCTGAGAGCCGAGCGCCCACTGCGGCCCCCT
CTCCTCTTCCTTCTCTTCCTCCCCTCTCTTCTCGGGCCCCGGCTTCTCCAGGCCCGAGCTAGCACTTCTC
CCAGCTCCGATCGGTTTGTCTCCTGCGGCGCAGACCACGGCTACTACGGAGCGAGAAGAGCCCAGAAGTT
GGACGAAAAGTTTCCGTGCAATCCCGCGAGCCCCGACCCCCTCCACCCCGCCTCCGGGCGCGGGCTTCG
