>Addgene plasmid #27987 | 5.2 kB VEGF-luc | addgene partial sequence | sequence record 47840 | F1ori-F 5'-GTGGACTCTTGTTCCAAACTGG-3'
AAATTTAANGCGAATTTTAACAAAATATTANCGTTTTACAATTTAGGTGGCACTTTTCGGGGAAATGTGC
GCGGAACCCCTATTTGTTTATTTTTCTAAATACATTCAAATATGTATCCGCTCATGAGACAATAACCCTG
ATAAATGCTTCAATAATATTGAAAAAGGAAGAGTATGAGTATTCAACATTTCCGTGTCGCCCTTATTCCC
TTTTTTGCGGCATTTTGCCTTCCTGTTTTTGCTCACCCAGAAACGCTGGTGAAAGTAAAAGATGCTGAAG
ATCAGTTGGGTGCACGAGTGGGTTACATCGAACTGGATCTCAACAGCGGTAAGATCCTTGAGAGTTTTCG
CCCCGAAGAACGTTTTCCAATGATGAGCACTTTTAAAGTTCTGCTATGTGGCGCGGTATTATCCCGTATT
GACGCCGGGCAAGAGCAACTCGGTCGCCGCATACACTATTCTCAGAATGACTTGGTTGAGTACTCACCAG
TCACAGAAAAGCATCTTACGGATGGCATGACAGTAAGAGAATTATGCAGTGCTGCCATAACCATGAGTGA
TAACACTGCGGCCAACTTACTTCTGACAACGATCGGAGGACCGAAGGAGCTAACCGCTTTTTTGCTGAAC
ATGGGGGATCATGTAACTCGCCTTGATCGTTGGGAACCGGAGCTGAATGAAGCCATACCAAACGACGAGC
GTGACACCACGATGCCTGTAGCAATGGCAACAACGNTGCGCAAACTATTAACTGGCGAACTACT
