>Addgene plasmid #27987 | 5.2 kB VEGF-luc | addgene partial sequence | sequence record 51086 | F1ori-R 5'-AGGGAAGAAAGCGAAAGGAG-3'
GGTCACGCTGCGCGTACCACCACACCCGCCGCGCTTAATGCGCCGCTACAGGGCGCGTCCCATTCGCCAT
TCAGGCTGCGCAACTGTTGGGAAGGGCGATCGGTGCGGGCCTCTTCGCTATTACGCCAGCTGGCGAAAGG
GGGATGTGCTGCAAGGCGATTAAGTTGGGTAACGCCAGGGTTTTCCCAGTCACGACGTTGTAAAACGACG
GCCAGTGAGCGCGCGTAATACGACTCACTATAGGGCGAATTGGAGCTCCACCGCGGTGGCGGCCGCTCTA
GAACTAGTGGATCCCCCCATGGCATTCCTGCTAGATTTTTTTGGTGTTAAACATTGCTCTCTTCAAGAGT
CATAAGGACACAGGCCACCCGAAGACGTGACATTTGGTATCAAGGAACAGTCTCAGCTGTCACTGTCTCT
AGTGACTCAGAGCTAGGGAATCTTGCCTAGAAGTGGAGGGCCAGCAGCAGGACTGGTGAACTGGTGCTGA
CCAAGGTCACACTGCCTGTGGCCTTCTCAGCTCTCCTGGAGGCAGGGACAGACTAGAGAAAGTGTTATCC
TGCTTTGTGCTCTGGTCTAGCCAACTGGCCCTGGGCTTATCCCAGGTTGCTGCTTAGGGCAAACGATGGC
CCCAGCACTCAGTATATGACTAGACCTACCTCTACTGTCTGGATGGTTTTTTTTAAAACACTCTCTGGGG
ACGTATTACTTCCTTCCTGGTAGGGGACTGCCAAG
