[The description below was written by a language model from this plasmid's Addgene catalogue record.]
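Description:
5.2 kB VEGF-luc is a luciferase reporter plasmid built on the pGL2-Basic backbone (recorded as 5598 bp without insert). pGL2-Basic is a promoterless, enhancerless vector carrying a firefly luciferase coding sequence, so reporter expression in transfected cells depends on whatever regulatory DNA is cloned upstream. The plasmid is propagated in E. coli under ampicillin selection. Its copy number is listed as unknown, and no feature table is provided, so the origin of replication and other backbone elements are not itemised in the record.

The insert is described as "5.2 kB VEGF" from mouse (M. musculus), cloned by restriction digestion between an SrfI site at the 5′ end and an NcoI site at the 3′ end; whether either site survived cloning is not recorded. The name, the promoterless backbone and the associated publication, which concerns upregulation of VEGF through its core promoter in mammary cells overexpressing ErbB2, together indicate that the insert is an approximately 5.2 kb fragment of the mouse VEGF 5′ regulatory region placed to drive luciferase. The record does not, however, give the exact boundaries of the fragment relative to the transcription start site.

The construct is suited to transient transfection assays in mammalian cells, where luciferase activity serves as a readout of VEGF promoter activity. Such assays can test how signalling pathways, oncogenes such as ErbB2, or other stimuli affect VEGF transcription. It could also serve as a long-promoter reference for comparison with shorter promoter fragments.
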