Addgene plasmid #27987: 5.2 kB VEGF-luc
Depositing lab: Patricia D'Amore. Depositing organization: Schepens Eye Research Institute. Publication: ErbB2 overexpression in mammary cells upregulates VEGF through the core promoter. Loureiro RM, Maharaj AS, Dankort D, Muller WJ, D'Amore PA. Biochem Biophys Res Commun. 2005 Jan 14. 326(2):455-65. 10.1016/j.bbrc.2004.11.053 PubMed 15582599.
Backbone
  Vector backbone: PGL2 Basic
  Backbone size w/o insert (bp): 5598
  Vector type: Luciferase
Growth in bacteria
  Bacterial resistance: Ampicillin, 100 μg/mL
  Growth temperature: 37°C
  Growth strain: XL1 Blue
  Copy number: Unknown
Gene/Insert
  Gene/Insert name: 5.2 kB VEGF
  Species: M. musculus (mouse)
  Cloning method: Restriction Enzyme; 5′ cloning site Srf I (unknown if destroyed); 3′ cloning site Nco I (unknown if destroyed)
  Sequencing primers: 5′ unknown
Terms and licenses: Academic/Nonprofit Terms; Industry Terms: Not Available to Industry
How to cite: 5.2 kB VEGF-luc was a gift from Patricia D'Amore (Addgene plasmid # 27987 ; http://n2t.net/addgene:27987 ; RRID:Addgene_27987)
